>Addgene plasmid #36666 | TAL2203 | depositor partial sequence | sequence record 45859 | TAL2203 sequence 1640 bps
GAACCTGACCCCAGACCAGGTAGTCGCAATCGCGTCAAACGGAGGGGGAAAGCAAGCCCTGGAAACCGTG
CAAAGGTTGTTGCCGGTCCTTTGTCAAGACCACGGCCTTACACCGGAGCAAGTCGTGGCCATTGCATCCC
ACGACGGTGGCAAACAGGCTCTTGAGACGGTTCAGAGACTTCTCCCAGTTCTCTGTCAAGCCCACGGGCT
GACTCCCGATCAAGTTGTAGCGATTGCGTCGAACATTGGAGGGAAACAAGCATTGGAGACTGTCCAACGG
CTCCTTCCCGTGTTGTGTCAAGCCCACGGTTTGACGCCTGCACAAGTGGTCGCCATCGCCAGCCATGATG
GCGGTAAGCAGGCGCTGGAAACAGTACAGCGCCTGCTGCCTGTACTGTGCCAGGATCATGGACTGACCCC
AGACCAGGTAGTCGCAATCGCGTCACATGACGGGGGAAAGCAAGCCCTGGAAACCGTGCAAAGGTTGTTG
CCGGTCCTTTGTCAAGACCACGGCCTTACACCGGAGCAAGTCGTGGCCATTGCAAGCAACATCGGTGGCA
AACAGGCTCTTGAGACGGTTCAGAGACTTCTCCCAGTTCTCTGTCAAGCCCACGGGCTGACTCCCGATCA
AGTTGTAGCGATTGCGTCGCATGACGGAGGGAAACAAGCATTGGAGACTGTCCAACGGCTCCTTCCCGTG
TTGTGTCAAGCCCACGGTTTGACGCCTGCACAAGTGGTCGCCATCGCCTCCAATATTGGCGGTAAGCAGG
CGCTGGAAACAGTACAGCGCCTGCTGCCTGTACTGTGCCAGGATCATGGACTGACCCCAGACCAGGTAGT
CGCAATCGCGTCGAACATTGGGGGAAAGCAAGCCCTGGAAACCGTGCAAAGGTTGTTGCCGGTCCTTTGT
CAAGACCACGGCCTTACACCGGAGCAAGTCGTGGCCATTGCAAGCAATGGGGGTGGCAAACAGGCTCTTG
AGACGGTTCAGAGACTTCTCCCAGTTCTCTGTCAAGCCCACGGGCTGACTCCCGATCAAGTTGTAGCGAT
TGCGTCGCATGACGGAGGGAAACAAGCATTGGAGACTGTCCAACGGCTCCTTCCCGTGTTGTGTCAAGCC
CACGGTTTGACGCCTGCACAAGTGGTCGCCATCGCCTCGAATGGCGGCGGTAAGCAGGCGCTGGAAACAG
TACAGCGCCTGCTGCCTGTACTGTGCCAGGATCATGGACTGACCCCAGACCAGGTAGTCGCAATCGCGTC
ACATGACGGGGGAAAGCAAGCCCTGGAAACCGTGCAAAGGTTGTTGCCGGTCCTTTGTCAAGACCACGGC
CTTACACCGGAGCAAGTCGTGGCCATTGCATCCCACGACGGTGGCAAACAGGCTCTTGAGACGGTTCAGA
GACTTCTCCCAGTTCTCTGTCAAGCCCACGGGCTGACTCCCGATCAAGTTGTAGCGATTGCGTCCAACGG
TGGAGGGAAACAAGCATTGGAGACTGTCCAACGGCTCCTTCCCGTGTTGTGTCAAGCCCACGGTTTGACG
CCTGCACAAGTGGTCGCCATCGCCTCGAATGGCGGCGGTAAGCAGGCGCTGGAAACAGTACAGCGCCTGC
TGCCTGTACTGTGCCAGGATCATGGACTGA
