>Addgene plasmid #36666 | TAL2203 | addgene partial sequence | sequence record 47031 | CMV-F 5'-CGCAAATGGGCGGTAGGCGTG-3'
ACTAGAGAACCCACTGGCTTACTGGCTTATCGAAATTAATACGACTCACTATAGGGAGACCCAAGCTGGC
TAGCACCATGGACTACAAAGACCATGACGGTGATTATAAAGATCATGACATCGATTACAAGGATGACGAT
GACAAGATGGCCCCCAAGAAGAAGAGGAAGGTGGGCATTCACCGCGGGGTACCTATGGTGGACTTGAGGA
CACTCGGTTATTCGCAACAGCAACAGGAGAAAATCAAGCCTAAGGTCAGGAGCACCGTCGCGCAACACCA
CGAGGCGCTTGTGGGGCATGGCTTCACTCATGCGCATATTGTCGCGCTTTCACAGCACCCTGCGGCGCTT
GGGACGGTGGCTGTCAAATACCAAGATATGATTGCGGCCCTGCCCGAAGCCACGCACGAGGCAATTGTAG
GGGTCGGTAAACAGTGGTCGGGAGCGCGAGCACTTGAGGCGCTGCTGACTGTGGCGGGTGAGCTTAGGGG
GCCTCCGCTCCAGCTCGACACCGGGCAGCTGCTGAAGATCGCGAAGAGAGGGGGAGTAACAGCGGTAGAG
GCAGTGCACGCCTGGCGCAATGCGCTCACCGGGGCCCCCTTGAACCTGACCCCAGACCAGGTAGTCGCAA
TCGCGTCAAACGGAGGGGGAAAGCAAGCCCTGGAAACCGT
