[The description below was written by a language model from this plasmid's Addgene catalogue record.]
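Description:
TAL2203 is a mammalian expression plasmid encoding the right-hand monomer of a TALEN pair directed against the human CDC73 gene (also known as HRPT2). It is built on the JDS71 TALEN backbone, a roughly 6.4 kb vector that is propagated at high copy in E. coli under ampicillin selection. The roughly 1.6 kb insert is an array of TAL effector repeats, produced by the FLASH assembly method, which specifies recognition of one half-site in CDC73. It was cloned between two BsmBI sites that were destroyed in the process, as is typical of type IIS seamless cloning.

The backbone supplies the parts that flank the repeat array. These are a 3X FLAG tag at the N terminus, useful for detecting the protein, and a wild-type FokI nuclease domain at the C terminus. Expression in mammalian cells is driven by the CMV promoter, and the vector type also lists T7 for in vitro mRNA synthesis, so transcripts can be made for direct delivery as RNA. The use of a BGH reverse sequencing primer suggests a BGH polyadenylation region downstream, though the record does not list it explicitly, and no feature table is provided.

Because FokI cleaves DNA only as a dimer, this construct is intended to be used with a matching left-hand CDC73 TALEN that binds the opposite strand nearby. Together, the two monomers bring the nuclease domains together over the spacer to make a double-strand break. Repair of that break can yield indel mutations or, with a donor template, targeted sequence changes at the CDC73 locus. The record does not name the partner plasmid.
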