Addgene plasmid #36666: TAL2203
Depositing lab: Keith Joung. Depositing organization: Massachusetts General Hospital. Publication: FLASH assembly of TALENs for high-throughput genome editing. Reyon D, Tsai SQ, Khayter C, Foden JA, Sander JD, Joung JK. Nat Biotechnol. 2012 Apr 8. doi: 10.1038/nbt.2170. PubMed 22484455.
Backbone
  Vector backbone: JDS71
  Backbone manufacturer: Joung lab (Addgene Plasmid # 32287)
  Backbone size w/o insert (bp): 6447
  Vector type: Mammalian, T7 for in vitro mRNA synthesis
Growth in bacteria
  Bacterial resistance: Ampicillin, 100 μg/mL
  Growth temperature: 37°C
  Growth strain: XL1 Blue
  Copy number: High Copy
Gene/Insert
  Gene/Insert name: CDC73-TALEN_Right (alt name: CDC73)
  Species: H. sapiens (human)
  Insert size (bp): 1640
  Entrez Gene: Cdc73 (a.k.a. Hrpt2)
  Promoter: CMV
  Tag / fusion protein: 3X Flag (N terminal on backbone); WT FOKI (C terminal on backbone)
  Cloning method: Restriction Enzyme; 5′ cloning site BsmBI (destroyed during cloning); 3′ cloning site BsmBI (destroyed during cloning)
  Sequencing primers: 5′ CMV-F; 3′ BGH-rev
Terms and licenses: Academic/Nonprofit Terms; Industry Terms: Not Available to Industry
Depositor comments: Target binding site: TTCACCACAATCTCCTTC It is strongly recommended that users perform a diagnostic digest to verify this plasmid prior to use. For example, a double digest of the plasmid with BamHI and KpnI should result in two bands at 2.2kb and 5.9kb.
How to cite: TAL2203 was a gift from Keith Joung (Addgene plasmid # 36666 ; http://n2t.net/addgene:36666 ; RRID:Addgene_36666)
